Addgene plasmid #102993: STAgR_tdTomato
Purpose: (Empty Backbone) Can be used as backbone for a STAgR reaction
Depositing lab: Stefan Stricker. Depositing organization: Ludwig-Maximilians-Universitaet Muenchen (LMU). Publication: One step generation of customizable gRNA vectors for multiplex CRISPR approaches through string assembly gRNA cloning (STAgR). Breunig CT, Durovic T, Neuner AM, Baumann V, Wiesbeck MF, Koferle A, Gotz M, Ninkovic J, Stricker SH. PLoS One. 2018 Apr 27;13(4):e0196015. doi: 10.1371/journal.pone.0196015. eCollection 2018. PubMed 29702666.
Backbone
  Vector backbone: Human gRNA Expression Vector / PCR Template for STAgR
  Backbone manufacturer: Stricker Lab
  Vector type: CRISPR ; PCR Template for STAgR Vectors
  Promoter: U6
  Selectable markers: TdTomato
Growth in bacteria
  Bacterial resistance: Ampicillin, 100 μg/mL
  Growth temperature: 37°C
  Growth strain: DH5alpha
  Copy number: Unknown
Gene/Insert
  Cloning method: Gibson Cloning
  Sequencing primers: 5′ ACTGGATCCGGTACCAAGG; 3′ TTACGGTTCCTGGCCTTTTG
Terms and licenses: Academic/Nonprofit Terms; Industry Terms: Not Available to Industry
How to cite: STAgR_tdTomato was a gift from Stefan Stricker (Addgene plasmid # 102993 ; http://n2t.net/addgene:102993 ; RRID:Addgene_102993)
