[The description below was written by a language model from this plasmid's Addgene catalogue record and pLannotate feature annotations shown in this document.]
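Description:
STAgR_tdTomato is a small (about 4.4 kb) empty backbone for the STAgR (string assembly gRNA cloning) method, which builds multiplex guide RNA expression vectors in a single Gibson assembly step. The catalogue lists it as a human gRNA expression vector and as a PCR template for STAgR vectors. It is propagated in E. coli through a high-copy ColE1/pUC-type origin and selected with ampicillin via a β-lactamase gene driven by its own promoter.

The annotated sequence contains two mammalian expression units in the same orientation. The first is a Pol II reporter cassette, in which the CMV immediate-early enhancer and promoter drive tdTomato, a tandem-dimer orange-red fluorescent protein derived from Discosoma. A T7 promoter lies between the CMV promoter and the coding sequence. A short H-Ras fragment is annotated just downstream of tdTomato. Such fragments usually correspond to the C-terminal farnesylation signal used to anchor a protein to the membrane, but the record does not state this function or confirm an in-frame fusion. The catalogue lists tdTomato as the selectable marker, so the fluorescence serves to identify or sort transfected cells rather than to provide drug selection.

The second unit is a human U6 RNA polymerase III promoter placed directly upstream of the Streptococcus pyogenes Cas9 gRNA scaffold, with only a few bases between them and no targeting spacer annotated. This is consistent with the empty-backbone status. In a STAgR reaction, strings of user-defined spacers, scaffolds and promoters would be assembled at this position to give arrays of independently transcribed gRNAs. A residual attB1 fragment is also detected. No Cas9 gene is present, so the nuclease or a dCas9 effector must be supplied separately.
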