Features (pLannotate 1.2.2; 11 found; start..end, strand, type, name):
    100..960     -  CDS            AmpR: β-lactamase; bla; confers resistance to ampicillin, carbenicillin, and related antibiotics
    961..1065    -  promoter       AmpR promoter: bla
   1103..1120    +  protein_bind   attB1 (fragment): mutant version of attB; recombination site for the Gateway® BP reaction BP Clonase™
   1149..1528    +  enhancer       CMV enhancer: human cytomegalovirus immediate early enhancer
   1529..1732    +  promoter       CMV promoter: human cytomegalovirus (CMV) immediate early promoter
   1774..1792    +  promoter       T7 promoter: promoter for bacteriophage T7 RNA polymerase
   1806..3233    +  CDS            tdTomato: tdTomato is a basic (constitutively fluorescent) orange fluorescent protein published in 2004, derived from Discosoma sp.. It is reported to be a somewhat slowly-maturing tandem dimer with low acid sensitivity.
   3249..3311    +  CDS            H-Ras (fragment): human small GTPase proto-oncoprotein
   3341..3581    +  promoter       U6 promoter: RNA polymerase III promoter for human U6 snRNA
   3591..3666    +  misc_RNA       gRNA scaffold: guide RNA scaffold for the Streptococcus pyogenes CRISPR/Cas9 system
   3770..4358    -  rep_origin     ori: high-copy-number ColE1/pMB1/pBR322/pUC origin of replication
>Addgene plasmid #102993 | STAgR_tdTomato | addgene full sequence | sequence record 202551 | Addgene NGS Result
CATGAGATTATCAAAAAGGATCTTCACCTAGATCCTTTTAAATTAAAAATGAAGTTTTAAATCAATCTAA
AGTATATATGAGTAAACTTGGTCTGACAGTTACCAATGCTTAATCAGTGAGGCACCTATCTCAGCGATCT
GTCTATTTCGTTCATCCATAGTTGCCTGACTCCCCGTCGTGTAGATAACTACGATACGGGAGGGCTTACC
ATCTGGCCCCAGTGCTGCAATGATACCGCGAGACCCACGCTCACCGGCTCCAGATTTATCAGCAATAAAC
CAGCCAGCCGGAAGGGCCGAGCGCAGAAGTGGTCCTGCAACTTTATCCGCCTCCATCCAGTCTATTAATT
GTTGCCGGGAAGCTAGAGTAAGTAGTTCGCCAGTTAATAGTTTGCGCAACGTTGTTGCCATTGCTACAGG
CATCGTGGTGTCACGCTCGTCGTTTGGTATGGCTTCATTCAGCTCCGGTTCCCAACGATCAAGGCGAGTT
ACATGATCCCCCATGTTGTGCAAAAAAGCGGTTAGCTCCTTCGGTCCTCCGATCGTTGTCAGAAGTAAGT
TGGCCGCAGTGTTATCACTCATGGTTATGGCAGCACTGCATAATTCTCTTACTGTCATGCCATCCGTAAG
ATGCTTTTCTGTGACTGGTGAGTACTCAACCAAGTCATTCTGAGAATAGTGTATGCGGCGACCGAGTTGC
TCTTGCCCGGCGTCAATACGGGATAATACCGCGCCACATAGCAGAACTTTAAAAGTGCTCATCATTGGAA
AACGTTCTTCGGGGCGAAAACTCTCAAGGATCTTACCGCTGTTGAGATCCAGTTCGATGTAACCCACTCG
TGCACCCAACTGATCTTCAGCATCTTTTACTTTCACCAGCGTTTCTGGGTGAGCAAAAACAGGAAGGCAA
AATGCCGCAAAAAAGGGAATAAGGGCGACACGGAAATGTTGAATACTCATACTCTTCCTTTTTCAATATT
ATTGAAGCATTTATCAGGGTTATTGTCTCATGAGCGGATACATATTTGAATGTATTTAGAAAAATAAACA
AATAGGGGTTCCGCGCACATTTCCCCGAAAAGTGCCACCTGACGTCGCTAGCTGTACAAAAAAGCAGGCT
TTAAAGGAACCAATTCAGTTACCCGGTTGACATTGATTATTGACTAGTTATTAATAGTAATCAATTACGG
GGTCATTAGTTCATAGCCCATATATGGAGTTCCGCGTTACATAACTTACGGTAAATGGCCCGCCTGGCTG
ACCGCCCAACGACCCCCGCCCATTGACGTCAATAATGACGTATGTTCCCATAGTAACGCCAATAGGGACT
TTCCATTGACGTCAATGGGTGGAGTATTTACGGTAAACTGCCCACTTGGCAGTACATCAAGTGTATCATA
TGCCAAGTACGCCCCCTATTGACGTCAATGACGGTAAATGGCCCGCCTGGCATTATGCCCAGTACATGAC
CTTATGGGACTTTCCTACTTGGCAGTACATCTACGTATTAGTCATCGCTATTACCATGGTGATGCGGTTT
TGGCAGTACATCAATGGGCGTGGATAGCGGTTTGACTCACGGGGATTTCCAAGTCTCCACCCCATTGACG
TCAATGGGAGTTTGTTTTGGCACCAAAATCAACGGGACTTTCCAAAATGTCGTAACAACTCCGCCCCATT
GACGCAAATGGGCGGTAGGCGTGTACGGTGGGAGGTCTATATAAGCAGAGCTGGTTTAGTGAACCGTCAG
ATCCGCTAGAGATCCGCGGCCGCTAATACGACTCACTATAGGGAGAGCCGCCACCATGGTGAGCAAGGGC
GAGGAGGTCATCAAAGAGTTCATGCGCTTCAAGGTGCGCATGGAGGGCTCCATGAACGGCCACGAGTTCG
AGATCGAGGGCGAGGGCGAGGGCCGCCCCTACGAGGGCACCCAGACCGCCAAGCTGAAGGTGACCAAGGG
CGGCCCCCTGCCCTTCGCCTGGGACATCCTGTCCCCCCAGTTCATGTACGGCTCCAAGGCGTACGTGAAG
CACCCCGCCGACATCCCCGATTACAAGAAGCTGTCCTTCCCCGAGGGCTTCAAGTGGGAGCGCGTGATGA
ACTTCGAGGACGGCGGTCTGGTGACCGTGACCCAGGACTCCTCCCTGCAGGACGGCACGCTGATCTACAA
GGTGAAGATGCGCGGCACCAACTTCCCCCCCGACGGCCCCGTAATGCAGAAGAAGACCATGGGCTGGGAG
GCCTCCACCGAGCGCCTGTACCCCCGCGACGGCGTGCTGAAGGGCGAGATCCACCAGGCCCTGAAGCTGA
AGGACGGCGGCCACTACCTGGTGGAGTTCAAGACCATCTACATGGCCAAGAAGCCCGTGCAACTGCCCGG
CTACTACTACGTGGACACCAAGCTGGACATCACCTCCCACAACGAGGACTACACCATCGTGGAACAGTAC
GAGCGCTCCGAGGGCCGCCACCACCTGTTCCTGGGGCATGGCACCGGCAGCACCGGCAGCGGCAGCTCCG
GCACCGCCTCCTCCGAGGACAACAACATGGCCGTCATCAAAGAGTTCATGCGCTTCAAGGTGCGCATGGA
GGGCTCCATGAACGGCCACGAGTTCGAGATCGAGGGCGAGGGCGAGGGCCGCCCCTACGAGGGCACCCAG
ACCGCCAAGCTGAAGGTGACCAAGGGCGGCCCCCTGCCCTTCGCCTGGGACATCCTGTCCCCCCAGTTCA
TGTACGGCTCCAAGGCGTACGTGAAGCACCCCGCCGACATCCCCGATTACAAGAAGCTGTCCTTCCCCGA
GGGCTTCAAGTGGGAGCGCGTGATGAACTTCGAGGACGGCGGTCTGGTGACCGTGACCCAGGACTCCTCC
CTGCAGGACGGCACGCTGATCTACAAGGTGAAGATGCGCGGCACCAACTTCCCCCCCGACGGCCCCGTAA
TGCAGAAGAAGACCATGGGCTGGGAGGCCTCCACCGAGCGCCTGTACCCCCGCGACGGCGTGCTGAAGGG
CGAGATCCACCAGGCCCTGAAGCTGAAGGACGGCGGCCACTACCTGGTGGAGTTCAAGACCATCTACATG
GCCAAGAAGCCCGTGCAACTGCCCGGCTACTACTACGTGGACACCAAGCTGGACATCACCTCCCACAACG
AGGACTACACCATCGTGGAACAGTACGAGCGCTCCGAGGGCCGCCACCACCTGTTCCTGTACGGCATGGA
CGAGCTGTACAAGTCCGGACTCAGATCTAAGCTGAACCCTCCTGATGAGAGTGGCCCCGGCTGCATGAGC
TGCAAGTGTGTGCTCTCCTGACTGGATCCGGTACCAAGGTCGGGCAGGAAGAGGGCCTATTTCCCATGAT
TCCTTCATATTTGCATATACGATACAAGGCTGTTAGAGAGATAATTAGAATTAATTTGACTGTAAACACA
AAGATATTAGTACAAAATACGTGACGTAGAAAGTAATAATTTCTTGGGTAGTTTGCAGTTTTAAAATTAT
GTTTTAAAATGGACTATCATATGCTTACCGTAACTTGAAAGTATTTCGATTTCTTGGCTTTATATATCTT
GTGGAAAGGACGAAACACCGGTTTTAGAGCTAGAAATAGCAAGTTAAAATAAGGCTAGTCCGTTATCAAC
TTGAAAAAGTGGCACCGAGTCGGTGCTTTTTTTAAGCTTGGGCCGCTCGAGGTACCTCTCTACATATGAC
ATGTGAGCAAAAGGCCAGCAAAAGGCCAGGAACCGTAAAAAGGCCGCGTTGCTGGCGTTTTTCCATAGGC
TCCGCCCCCCTGACGAGCATCACAAAAATCGACGCTCAAGTCAGAGGTGGCGAAACCCGACAGGACTATA
AAGATACCAGGCGTTTCCCCCTGGAAGCTCCCTCGTGCGCTCTCCTGTTCCGACCCTGCCGCTTACCGGA
TACCTGTCCGCCTTTCTCCCTTCGGGAAGCGTGGCGCTTTCTCATAGCTCACGCTGTAGGTATCTCAGTT
CGGTGTAGGTCGTTCGCTCCAAGCTGGGCTGTGTGCACGAACCCCCCGTTCAGCCCGACCGCTGCGCCTT
ATCCGGTAACTATCGTCTTGAGTCCAACCCGGTAAGACACGACTTATCGCCACTGGCAGCAGCCACTGGT
AACAGGATTAGCAGAGCGAGGTATGTAGGCGGTGCTACAGAGTTCTTGAAGTGGTGGCCTAACTACGGCT
ACACTAGAAGAACAGTATTTGGTATCTGCGCTCTGCTGAAGCCAGTTACCTTCGGAAAAAGAGTTGGTAG
CTCTTGATCCGGCAAACAAACCACCGCTGGTAGCGGTGGTTTTTTTGTTTGCAAGCAGCAGATTACGCGC
AGAAAAAAAGGATCTCAAGAAGATCCTTTGATCTTTTCTACGGGGTCTGACGCTCAGTGGAACGAAAACT
CACGTTAAGGGATTTTGGT
